Addgene plasmid #19109: Dom34 E261K
Depositing lab: SeWon Suh. Depositing organization: Seoul National University. Publication: Structural and functional insights into dom34, a key component of no-go mRNA decay. Lee HH, Kim YS, Kim KH, Heo I, Kim SK, Kim O, Kim HK, Yoon JY, Kim HS, Kim do J, Lee SJ, Yoon HJ, Kim SJ, Lee BG, Song HK, Kim VN, Park CM, Suh SW. Mol Cell. 2007 Sep 21. 27(6):938-50. 10.1016/j.molcel.2007.07.019 PubMed 17889667.
Backbone
  Vector backbone: pET21a(+)
  Backbone size w/o insert (bp): 5443
  Vector type: Bacterial Expression
Growth in bacteria
  Bacterial resistance: Ampicillin, 100 μg/mL
  Growth temperature: 37°C
  Growth strain: DH5alpha
  Copy number: High Copy
Gene/Insert
  Gene/Insert name: Protein DOM34 (alt name: Saccharomyces cerevisiae)
  Species: S. cerevisiae (budding yeast)
  Insert size (bp): 936
  Mutation: E261K
  Entrez Gene: DOM34 (a.k.a. YNL001W)
  Tag / fusion protein: C tag (C terminal on insert)
  Cloning method: Restriction Enzyme; 5′ cloning site NdeI (not destroyed); 3′ cloning site XhoI (not destroyed)
  Sequencing primers: 5′ t7
Terms and licenses: Academic/Nonprofit Terms; Industry Terms: Not Available to Industry
How to cite: Dom34 E261K was a gift from SeWon Suh (Addgene plasmid # 19109 ; http://n2t.net/addgene:19109 ; RRID:Addgene_19109)
