[The description below was written by a language model from this plasmid's Addgene catalogue record.]
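Description:
Dom34 E261K is a bacterial expression plasmid built on the pET21a(+) backbone (5443 bp without insert) that carries the Saccharomyces cerevisiae DOM34 gene (YNL001W) bearing a glutamate-to-lysine substitution at residue 261. The recorded insert is 936 bp and was placed between the NdeI and XhoI sites by restriction cloning, with both sites preserved. The plasmid confers ampicillin resistance, is listed as high copy, and is maintained in a standard cloning strain (DH5alpha). No feature table accompanies the entry, so the positions of individual elements cannot be confirmed from the record.

The promoter is not named explicitly, but pET21a(+) is a T7-driven expression vector in which a T7 promoter under lac operator control directs transcription in hosts that supply T7 RNA polymerase, and the listed T7 sequencing primer fits this arrangement. The record notes only a "C tag" at the C terminus of the insert without stating its identity. Cloning into the XhoI site of pET21a(+) in frame usually fuses the vector-encoded hexahistidine tag to the protein, which would allow affinity purification, though this is inferred from the backbone rather than stated.

Dom34 is a key component of no-go mRNA decay, the pathway that deals with mRNAs on which ribosomes have stalled. The associated study concerns structural and functional analysis of this protein, so the construct most plausibly serves to produce recombinant E261K mutant protein in E. coli for biochemical comparison with the wild type. The record does not state the specific functional consequence of the mutation.
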