>Addgene plasmid #19109 | Dom34 E261K | addgene partial sequence | sequence record 24890 | T7-term
CNTCNNTCGGGCTTTGTAGCAGCCGGATCTCAGTGGTGGTGGTGGTGGTGCTCGAGCTCCNCACCATCGT
CTTCATCAAGATCGGGGAGCGGGTATTTTAGAATACAGGCTATACCCGTCAATTGATCAAGTTCTTCTCC
AAGAGAATGCAAAGTACTTAATACCAATGCTTTTCCTCCATTGCTCTCTACGGAGTCCATCAGTTTCAAA
TATTCCTCTCTTTGTGCAATATTGTCTGAATGCAAAACTTTATCTGTTAACAGTAAATAACTAATTGCGC
CATACTCAGCCGCTTTAACTACCTCTTTTTCACCATACCAAGCTTTATCATCATCCTTGTTTAAATGCAA
CAAAAATTCATCCATCACCATGATTTCTTTGGAGTATTTAGTATCTTGCAGCTTTGAAGCATATAGTGGA
TTTTTCAAAACTTTATTAATGCCCTGTAAGTAGCCCGTGGAGCAGTGGGCTATAAAGAACATTCCTTTGT
TATCGAGTATTTTCTTATTGTGTTCCTCTTCGGCATACTGGAAAATTTTGTCCATTAATATCTTAGCGTA
GAAACCTGGAGAGCAAAACTATNNNNNCTTTAATTTATCAAAATGCAAATCTTTCTCCATTGCACTGGTA
AATTGCTTTATAAAATTTCTCAGCCGTTTTCATCAAACTTCAGTACATCAGTAGTCCTTTTCTTTTTGGC
ATACTATATTCAATTTTTGGTTTAAAAAGAANGGGGANGNCCTAACAACNGGNCGATCCCTCTGTAACGA
CGCGCGNGCTGATTAACCGAATACGGCTCATTAAACTTGCAGATNTAAGTTGTTNGAAGAAGGNCCGGNN
NGGAGCCAATTGGCAGGTGCNTTCAGNCTTCTG
